>Addgene plasmid #220113 | pKM596-AePHOT-LOV1 | addgene full sequence | sequence record 447071 | Addgene NGS Result
GTGGCGGGCAGGACGCCCGCCATAAACTGCCAGGCATCAAATTAAGCAGAAGGCCATCCTGACGGATGGC
CTTTTTGCGTTTCTACAAACTCTTTTGTTTATTTTTCTAAATACATTCAAATATGTATCCGCTCATGAGA
CAATAACCCTGATAAATGCTTCAATAATATTGAAAAAGGAAGAGTATGAGTATTCAACATTTCCGTGTCG
CCCTTATTCCCTTTTTTGCGGCATTTTGCCTTCCTGTTTTTGCTCACCCAGAAACGCTGGTGAAAGTAAA
AGATGCTGAAGATCAGTTGGGTGCACGAGTGGGTTACATCGAACTGGATCTCAACAGCGGTAAGATCCTT
GAGAGTTTTCGCCCCGAAGAACGTTTCCCAATGATGAGCACTTTTAAAGTTCTGCTATGTGGCGCGGTAT
TATCCCGTGTTGACGCCGGGCAAGAGCAACTCGGTCGCCGCATACACTATTCTCAGAATGACTTGGTTGA
GTACTCACCAGTCACAGAAAAGCATCTTACGGATGGCATGACAGTAAGAGAATTATGCAGTGCTGCCATA
ACCATGAGTGATAACACTGCGGCCAACTTACTTCTGACAACGATCGGAGGACCGAAGGAGCTAACCGCTT
TTTTGCACAACATGGGGGATCATGTAACTCGCCTTGATCGTTGGGAACCGGAGCTGAATGAAGCCATACC
AAACGACGAGCGTGACACCACGATGCCTGTAGCAATGGCAACAACGTTGCGCAAACTATTAACTGGCGAA
CTACTTACTCTAGCTTCCCGGCAACAATTAATAGACTGGATGGAGGCGGATAAAGTTGCAGGACCACTTC
TGCGCTCGGCCCTTCCGGCTGGCTGGTTTATTGCTGATAAATCTGGAGCCGGTGAGCGTGGGTCTCGCGG
TATCATTGCAGCACTGGGGCCAGATGGTAAGCCCTCCCGTATCGTAGTTATCTACACGACGGGGAGTCAG
GCAACTATGGATGAACGAAATAGACAGATCGCTGAGATAGGTGCCTCACTGATTAAGCATTGGTAACTGT
CAGACCAAGTTTACTCATATATACTTTAGATTGATT
[38 nt withheld, positions 1087-1124]
A
[37 nt withheld, positions 1126-1162]
ATTTTGTTAAAATTCGCGTTAAATTTTTGTTAAATCAGCTCATTTTTTAACCAATAGGCCGAAATCGGCA
AAATCCCTTATAAATCAAAAGAATAGCCCGAGATAGGGT
[37 nt withheld, positions 1272-1308]
AAAGAACGTGGACTCCAACGTCAAAGG
[141 nt withheld, positions 1336-1476]
G
[125 nt withheld, positions 1478-1602]
AAAGGATCTAGGTGAAGATCCTTTTTGATAATCTCATGACCAAAATCCCTTAACGTGAGTTTTCGTTCCA
CTGAGCGTCAGACCCCGTAGAAAAGATCAAAGGATCTTCTTGAGATCCTTTTTTTCTGCGCGTAATCTGC
TGCTTGCAAACAAAAAAACCACCGCTACCAGCGGTGGTTTGTTTGCCGGATCAAGAGCTACCAACTCTTT
TTCCGAAGGTAACTGGCTTCAGCAGAGCGCAGATACCAAATACTGTCCTTCTAGTGTAGCCGTAGTTAGG
CCACCACTTCAAGAACTCTGTAGCACCGCCTACATACCTCGCTCTGCTAATCCTGTTACCAGTGGCTGCT
GCCAGTGGCGATAAGTCGTGTCTTACCGGGTTGGACTCAAGACGATAGTTACCGGATAAGGCGCAGCGGT
CGGGCTGAACGGGGGGTTCGTGCACACAGCCCAGCTTGGAGCGAACGACCTACACCGAACTGAGATACCT
ACAGCGTGAGCTATGAGAAAGCGCCACGCTTCCCGAAGGGAGAAAGGCGGACAGGTATCCGGTAAGCGGC
AGGGTCGGAACAGGAGAGCGCACGAGGGAGCTTCCAGGGGGAAACGCCTGGTATCTTTATAGTCCTGTCG
GGTTTCGCCACCTCTGACTTGAGCGTCGATTTTTGTGATGCTCGTCAGGGGGGCGGAGCCTATGGAAAAA
CGCCAGCAACGCGGCCTTTTTACGGTTCCTGGCCTTTTGCTGGCCTTTTGCTCACATGTTCTTTCCTGCG
TTATCCCCTGATTCTGTGGATAACCGTATTACCGCCTTTGAGTGAGCTGATACCGCTCGCCGCAGCCGAA
CGACCGAGCGCAGCGAGTCAGTGAGCGAGGAAGCGGAAGAGCGCCTGATGCGGTATTTTCTCCTTACGCA
TCTGTGCGGTATTTCACACCGCATATGGTGCACTCTCAGTACAATCTGCTCTGATGCCGCATAGTTAAGC
CAGTATACACTCCGCTATCGCTACGTGACTGGGTCATGGCTGCGCCCCGACACCCGCCAACACCCGCTGA
CGCGCCCTGACGGGCTTGTCTGCTCCCGGCATCCGCTTACAGACAAGCTGTGACCGTCTCCGGGAGCTGC
ATGTGTCAGAGGTTTTCACCGTCATCACCGAAACGCGCGAGGCAGCTGCGGTAAAGCTCATCAGCGTGGT
CGTGCAGCGATTCACAGATGTCTGCCTGTTCATCCGCGTCCAGCTCGTTGAGTTTCTCCAGAAGCGTTAA
TGTCTGGCTTCTGATAAAGCGGGCCATGTTAAGGGCGGTTTTTTCCTGTTTGGTCACTGATGCCTCCGTG
TAAGGGGGATTTCTGTTCATGGGGGTAATGATACCGATGAAACGAGAGAGGATGCTCACGATACGGGTTA
CTGATGATGAACATGCCCGGTTACTGGAACGTTGTGAGGGTAAACAACTGGCGGTATGGATGCGGCGGGA
CCAGAGAAAAATCACTCAGGGTCAATGCCAGCGCTTCGTTAATACAGATGTAGGTGTTCCACAGGGTAGC
CAGCAGCATCCTGCGATGCAGATCCGGAACATAATGGTGCAGGGCGCTGACTTCCGCGTTTCCAGACTTT
ACGAAACACGGAAACCGAAGACCATTCATGTTGTTGCTCAGGTCGCAGACGTTTTGCAGCAGCAGTCGCT
TCACGTTCGCTCGCGTATCGGTGATTCATTCTGCTAACCAGTAAGGCAACCCCGCCAGCCTAGCCGGGTC
CTCAACGACAGGAGCACGATCATGCGCACCCGTGGCCAGGACCCAACGCTGCCCGAAATTCCGACACCAT
CGAATGGTGCAAAACCTTTCGCGGTATGGCATGATAGCGCCCGGAAGAGAGTCAATTCAGGGTGGTGAAT
GTGAAACCAGTAACGTTATACGATGTCGCAGAGTATGCCGGTGTCTCTTATCAGACCGTTTCCCGCGTGG
TGAACCAGGCCAGCCACGTTTCTGCGAAAACGCGGGAAAAAGTGGAAGCGGCGATGGCGGAGCTGAATTA
CATTCCCAACCGCGTGGCACAACAACTGGCGGGCAAACAGTCGTTGCTGATTGGCGTTGCCACCTCCAGT
CTGGCCCTGCACGCGCCGTCGCAAATTGTCGCGGCGATTAAATCTCGCGCCGATCAACTGGGTGCCAGCG
TGGTGGTGTCGATGGTAGAACGAAGCGGCGTCGAAGCCTGTAAAGCGGCGGTGCACAATCTTCTCGCGCA
ACGCGTCAGTGGGCTGATCATTAACTATCCGCTGGATGACCAGGATGCCATTGCTGTGGAAGCTGCCTGC
ACTAATGTTCCGGCGTTATTTCTTGATGTCTCTGACCAGACACCCATCAACAGTATTATTTTCTCCCATG
AAGACGGTACGCGACTGGGCGTGGAGCATCTGGTCGCATTGGGTCACCAGCAAATCGCGCTGTTAGCGGG
CCCATTAAGTTCTGTCTCGGCGCGTCTGCGTCTGGCTGGCTGGCATAAATATCTCACTCGCAATCAAATT
CAGCCGATAGCGGAACGGGAAGGCGACTGGAGTGCCATGTCCGGTTTTCAACAAACCATGCAAATGCTGA
ATGAGGGCATCGTTCCCACTGCGATGCTGGTTGCCAACGATCAGATGGCGCTGGGCGCAATGCGCGCCAT
TACCGAGTCCGGGCTGCGCGTTGGTGCGGATATCTCGGTAGTGGGATACGACGATACCGAAGACAGCTCA
TGTTATATCCCGCCGTTAACCACCATCAAACAGGATTTTCGCCTGCTGGGGCAAACCAGCGTGGACCGCT
TGCTGCAACTCTCTCAGGGCCAGGCGGTGAAGGGCAATCAGCTGTTGCCCGTCTCACTGGTGAAAAGAAA
AACCACCCTGGCGCCCAATACGCAAACCGCCTCTCCCCGCGCGTTGGCCGATTCATTAATGCAGCTGGCA
CGACAGGTTTCCCGACTGGAAAGCGGGCAGTGAGCGCAACGCAATTAATGTAAGTTAGCTCACTCATTAG
GCACAATTCTCATGTTTGACAGCTTATCATCGACTGCACGGTGCACCAATGCTTCTGGCGTCAGGCAGCC
ATCGGAAGCTGTGGTATGGCTGTGCAGGTCGTAAATCACTGCATAATTCGTGTCGCTCAAGGCGCACTCC
CGTTCTGGATAATGTTTTTTGCGCCGACATCATAACGGTTCTGGCAAATATTCTGAAATGAGCTGTTGAC
AATTAATCATCGGCTCGTATAATGTGTGGAATTGTGAGCGGATAACAATTTCACACAGGAAACAGCCAGT
CCGTTTAGGTGTTTTCACGAGCACTTCACCAACAAGGACCATAGATTATGAAAACTGAAGAAGGTAAACT
GGTAATCTGGATTAACGGCGATAAAGGCTATAACGGTCTCGCTGAAGTCGGTAAGAAATTCGAGAAAGAT
ACCGGAATTAAAGTCACCGTTGAGCATCCGGATAAACTGGAAGAGAAATTCCCACAGGTTGCGGCAACTG
GCGATGGCCCTGACATTATCTTCTGGGCACACGACCGCTTTGGTGGCTACGCTCAATCTGGCCTGTTGGC
TGAAATCACCCCGGACAAAGCGTTCCAGGACAAGCTGTATCCGTTTACCTGGGATGCCGTACGTTACAAC
GGCAAGCTGATTGCTTACCCGATCGCTGTTGAAGCGTTATCGCTGATTTATAACAAAGATCTGCTGCCGA
ACCCGCCAAAAACCTGGGAAGAGATCCCGGCGCTGGATAAAGAACTGAAAGCGAAAGGTAAGAGCGCGCT
GATGTTCAACCTGCAAGAACCGTACTTCACCTGGCCGCTGATTGCTGCTGACGGGGGTTATGCGTTCAAG
TATGAAAACGGCAAGTACGACATTAAAGACGTGGGCGTGGATAACGCTGGCGCGAAAGCGGGTCTGACCT
TCCTGGTTGACCTGATTAAAAACAAACACATGAATGCAGACACCGATTACTCCATCGCAGAAGCTGCCTT
TAATAAAGGCGAAACAGCGATGACCATCAACGGCCCGTGGGCATGGTCCAACATCGACACCAGCAAAGTG
AATTATGGTGTAACGGTACTGCCGACCTTCAAGGGTCAACCATCCAAACCGTTCGTTGGCGTGCTGAGCG
CAGGTATTAACGCCGCCAGTCCGAACAAAGAGCTGGCAAAAGAGTTCCTCGAAAACTATCTGCTGACTGA
TGAAGGTCTGGAAGCGGTTAATAAAGACAAACCGCTGGGTGCCGTAGCGCTGAAGTCTTACGAGGAAGAG
TTGGCGAAAGATCCACGTATTGCCGCCACCATGGAAAACGCCCAGAAAGGTGAAATCATGCCGAACATCC
CGCAGATGTCCGCTTTCTGGTATGCCGTGCGTACTGCGGTGATCAACGCCGCCAGCGGTCGTCAGACTGT
CGATGAAGCCCTGAAAGACGCGCAGACTAATTCGATCACAAGTTTGTACAAAAAAGCAGGCTTCACCTTT
GTAGTGTCTGATGCTACCCGTCCTGACTACCCAATCCTCTATGCCAGTGCGGGGTTCTTCGACATGACAG
GATATGCACCGAAAGAGGTCATCGGGAGGAACTGTCGGTTTCTCCAGGGACCGGAAACTGATCAAGAAGA
TATTGAGAGGATTCGATCTGCACTGAAGGATGGGAAGACTTTTTGTGGGAGACTTCTAAATTACAGAAAG
AATGGAACCCCTTTCTGGAATCTCCTTACAATAGCACCCATTAAAGACGACAATGGGAAGATTCTGAAAT
ACATTGGAATGCAGGTGGAAGTTAGCAAGTATACTGACCCAGCTTTCTTGTACAAAGTGGTGATAGCTTG
GCACTGGCCGTCGTTTTACAACGTCGTGACTGGGAAAACCCTGGCGTTACCCAACTTAATCGCCTTGCAG
CACATCCCCCTTTCGCCAGCTGGCGTAATAGCGAAGAGGCCCGCACCGATCGCCCTTCCCAACAGTTGCG
CAGCCTGAATGGCGAATGGCAGCTTGGCTGTTTTGGCGGATGAGATAAGATTTTCAGCCTGATACAGATT
AAATCAGAACGCAGAAGCGGTCTGATAAAACAGAATTTGCCTGGCGGCAGTAGCGCGGTGGTCCCACCTG
ACCCCATGCCGAACTCAGAAGTGAAACGCCGTAGCGCCGATGGTAGTGTGGGGTCTCCCCATGCGAGAGT
AGGGAACTGCCAGGCATCAAATAAAACGAAAGGCTCAGTCGAAAGACTGGGCCTTTCGTTTTATCTGTTG
TTTGTCGGTGAACGCTCTCCTGAGTAGGACAAATCCGCCGGGAGCGGATTTGAACGTTGCGAAGCAACGG
CCCGGAGG
Features (pLannotate 1.2.2; 21 found; start..end, strand, type, name):
     48..75      +  terminator     rrnB T2 terminator: transcription terminator T2 from the E. coli rrnB gene
     94..185     +  promoter       AmpR promoter: bla
    186..1046    +  CDS            AmpR: β-lactamase; bla; confers resistance to ampicillin, carbenicillin, and related antibiotics
   1088..1601    -  rep_origin     M13 ori (sequence partly withheld): M13 bacteriophage origin of replication; arrow indicates direction of (+) strand synthesis
   1712..2300    +  rep_origin     ori: high-copy-number ColE1/pMB1/pBR322/pUC origin of replication
   2486..2626    -  misc_feature   bom: basis of mobility region from pBR322
   2728..2919    -  CDS            rop: Rop protein, which maintains plasmids at low copy number; rop
   2936..3316    +  CDS            YPB1_ECOLX: Protein predicted: Swiss-Prot protein existence level 4. From Escherichia coli.
   3415..3492    +  promoter       lacIq promoter: lacI (mutant); In the lacIq allele, a single base change in the promoter boosts expression of the lacI gene about 10-fold.
   3493..4575    +  CDS            lacI: lac repressor; lacI; The lac repressor binds to the lac operator to inhibit transcription in E. coli. This inhibition can be relieved by adding lactose or isopropyl-β-D-thiogalactopyranoside (IPTG).
   4588..4609    +  protein_bind   CAP binding site: CAP binding activates transcription in the presence of cAMP. E. coli catabolite activator protein
   4628..4645    +  promoter       tet promoter (fragment): E. coli promoter for tetracycline efflux protein gene
   4818..4846    +  promoter       tac promoter: strong E. coli promoter; hybrid between the trp and lac UV5 promoters
   4854..4870    +  protein_bind   lac operator: The lac repressor binds to the lac operator to inhibit transcription in E. coli. This inhibition can be relieved by adding lactose or isopropyl-β-D-thiogalactopyranoside (IPTG). lac repressor encoded by lacI
   4940..6040    +  CDS            MBP: maltose binding protein from E. coli; malE (mutated); This version of the gene does not encode a signal sequence, so MBP will remain in the cytosol.
   6050..6074    +  protein_bind   attB1: mutant version of attB; recombination site for the Gateway® BP reaction BP Clonase™
   6077..6400    +  CDS            PHOT (fragment): PHOT_CHLRE - Experimental evidence at protein level: Swiss-Prot protein existence level 1. Protein kinase that acts as a blue light photoreceptor (PubMed:15695460, PubMed:24285544). Required for non-photochemical quenching (NPQ), a mechanism that converts and dissipates the harmful excess absorbed light energy into heat and protect the photosynthetic apparatus from photo-oxidative damage (PubMed:27626383). Controls the energy-dependent chlorophyll fluorescence quenching (qE) activity of chlorophyll excited states by inducing the expression of the qE effector protein LHCSR3 in high light intens
   6399..6423    -  protein_bind   attB2: mutant version of attB; recombination site for the Gateway® BP reaction BP Clonase™
   6434..6588    +  CDS            lacZα (fragment): LacZα fragment of β-galactosidase; lacZ fragment
   6681..6796    +  ncRNA          5S rRNA: Accession: RF00001 - 5S ribosomal RNA
   6800..6886    +  terminator     rrnB T1 terminator: Escherichia coli rrnB; transcription terminator T1 from the E. coli rrnB gene
