[The description below was written by a language model from this plasmid's Addgene catalogue record and pLannotate feature annotations shown in this document.]
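Description:
pKM596-AePHOT-LOV1 is a bacterial expression plasmid of roughly 6.9 kb, built on the pKM596 backbone, for producing the LOV1 domain of phototropin from the liverwort Apopellia endiviifolia (AePHOT) as a maltose-binding protein fusion in E. coli. It is selected with ampicillin through a β-lactamase gene under its own promoter. It replicates from a ColE1/pMB1-type origin accompanied by the pBR322 bom region and the rop gene, which is consistent with the catalogue's low-copy designation. An M13 phage origin is also present and in principle allows single-stranded DNA production.

The expression cassette is driven by the hybrid tac promoter with a downstream lac operator. A plasmid-borne lacI gene under the lacIq promoter supplies repressor, so transcription stays off until IPTG is added. The open reading frame begins with a malE-derived MBP that lacks its signal sequence, so the fusion remains in the cytosol. MBP typically improves solubility and permits affinity purification on amylose resin. Downstream of MBP, the insert sits between attB1 and attB2 sites, indicating that it was introduced by Gateway recombination. The automated annotation labels this roughly 320 bp segment as a phototropin fragment by similarity to the Chlamydomonas protein, but the catalogue identifies it as AePHOT-LOV1. A residual lacZα fragment, a 5S rRNA sequence and the rrnB T1 and T2 terminators follow the cassette.

LOV domains are the blue-light-sensing modules of phototropins. The associated publication compares phototropins from A. endiviifolia and Marchantia polymorpha, so the plasmid is most plausibly a source of recombinant LOV1 protein for in vitro characterisation, although the record does not specify the assays.
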