Addgene plasmid #220113: pKM596-AePHOT-LOV1
Purpose: The expression of MBP fused to AePHOT-LOV1 in E. coli
Depositing lab: Yutaka Kodama. Depositing organization: Utsunomiya University. Publication: Functional comparison of phototropin from the liverworts Apopellia endiviifolia and Marchantia polymorpha. Yong LK, Keino I, Kanna Y, Noguchi M, Fujisawa M, Kodama Y. Photochem Photobiol. 2023 Oct 26. doi: 10.1111/php.13869. PubMed 37882095.
Backbone
  Vector backbone: pKM596
  Total vector size (bp): 6936
  Vector type: Bacterial Expression
Growth in bacteria
  Bacterial resistance: Ampicillin, 100 μg/mL
  Growth temperature: 37°C
  Growth strain: DH5alpha
  Copy number: Low Copy
Gene/Insert
  Gene/Insert name: AePHOT-LOV1
Terms and licenses: Academic/Nonprofit Terms; Industry Terms: Not Available to Industry
How to cite: pKM596-AePHOT-LOV1 was a gift from Yutaka Kodama (Addgene plasmid # 220113 ; http://n2t.net/addgene:220113 ; RRID:Addgene_220113)
